Addgene plasmid #180389: AAV.CBA.YFP.miR-E_shRps6ka2-2
Purpose: Producing AAV that encodes mouse Rps6ka2 (Rsk3) shRNA-2 with miR-E backbone
Depositing lab: Huda Zoghbi. Depositing organization: Baylor College of Medicine. Publication: Dual targeting of brain region-specific kinases potentiates neurological rescue in Spinocerebellar ataxia type 1. Lee WS, Lavery L, Rousseaux MWC, Rutledge EB, Jang Y, Wan YW, Wu SR, Kim W, Al-Ramahi I, Rath S, Adamski CJ, Bondar VV, Tewari A, Soleimani S, Mota S, Yalamanchili HK, Orr HT, Liu Z, Botas J, Zoghbi HY. EMBO J. 2021 Apr 1;40(7):e106106. doi: 10.15252/embj.2020106106. Epub 2021 Mar 11. PubMed 33709453.
Backbone
  Vector backbone: AAV.CBA.YFP.miR-E
  Backbone size w/o insert (bp): 6337
  Vector type: AAV, RNAi
Growth in bacteria
  Bacterial resistance: Ampicillin, 100 μg/mL
  Growth temperature: 37°C
  Growth strain: NEB Stable
  Copy number: High Copy
Gene/Insert
  Gene/Insert name: shRps6ka2-2
  gRNA/shRNA sequence: ATGAAACCAAGTAACATTCTGA
  Species: M. musculus (mouse)
  Insert size (bp): 97
  Entrez Gene: Rps6ka2 (a.k.a. Rsk3, 90kDa, p90rsk, pp90rsk, D17Wsu134e, Rps6ka-rs1)
  Promoter: CBA
  Cloning method: Gibson Cloning
  Sequencing primers: 5′ ACTACCTGAGCTACCAGTCC; 3′ CATAGCGTAAAAGGAGCAACA
Terms and licenses: Academic/Nonprofit Terms; Industry Terms: Not Available to Industry
How to cite: AAV.CBA.YFP.miR-E_shRps6ka2-2 was a gift from Huda Zoghbi (Addgene plasmid # 180389 ; http://n2t.net/addgene:180389 ; RRID:Addgene_180389)
