[The description below was written by a language model from this plasmid's Addgene catalogue record and pLannotate feature annotations shown in this document.]
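Description:
AAV.CBA.YFP.miR-E_shRps6ka2-2 is an AAV transfer plasmid for RNAi, built to produce recombinant adeno-associated virus that knocks down mouse Rps6ka2 (also called Rsk3) while marking transduced cells with a fluorescent reporter. It is propagated in E. coli as a high-copy plasmid through a ColE1/pUC-type origin and selected with ampicillin via the β-lactamase gene. A recombination-deficient growth strain is recorded, which is the usual choice for keeping the ITR repeats intact. The backbone also carries non-functional remnants of pBR322-type sequences (rop, bom, tetracycline resistance and lacI fragments), an SP6 promoter and an SV40 promoter lying outside the packaged region.

Between the two AAV2 inverted terminal repeats, which direct replication and packaging of the vector genome, sits a single Pol II expression cassette. A CBA promoter (CMV enhancer fragment, chicken β-actin promoter and chimeric β-actin/β-globin intron sequence) drives EYFP. In the circular map, the EYFP coding sequence is followed by the 97 bp shRNA insert embedded in the miR-E scaffold, an optimised miR-30-based backbone. Only its 3' miR-30a flank was recognised by the annotation. A WPRE, which enhances transcript expression, and a bovine growth hormone polyadenylation signal complete the cassette. Because the hairpin lies in the 3' untranslated region of the YFP transcript, one transcript yields both the reporter and a microRNA-like precursor that is processed into the Rps6ka2-targeting guide, the second of a set of hairpins against this gene.

The depositor and repository sequences give essentially the same feature map, differing by about a dozen nucleotides around one ITR. The associated publication concerns kinase targeting in spinocerebellar ataxia type 1.
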