Features (pLannotate 1.2.2; 21 found; start..end, strand, type, name):
    225..351     +  ncRNA          3' miR-30a: sequence downstream of the 71-nt precursor of the human miR-30a microRNA (Zeng et al., 2002) miRNA
    379..967     +  misc_feature   WPRE: woodchuck hepatitis virus posttranscriptional regulatory element
   1000..1224    +  polyA_signal   bGH poly(A) signal: bovine growth hormone polyadenylation signal
   1228..1249    +  promoter       SV40 promoter (fragment): SV40 enhancer and early promoter
   1310..1439    +  repeat_region  AAV2 ITR (fragment): inverted terminal repeat of adeno-associated virus serotype 2 inverted
   1445..1774    -  promoter       SV40 promoter: SV40 enhancer and early promoter
   1781..1837    -  CDS            lacI (fragment): lac repressor; lacI; The lac repressor binds to the lac operator to inhibit transcription in E. coli. This inhibition can be relieved by adding lactose or isopropyl-β-D-thiogalactopyranoside (IPTG).
   2020..2608    -  rep_origin     ori: high-copy-number ColE1/pMB1/pBR322/pUC origin of replication
   2779..3639    -  CDS            AmpR: β-lactamase; bla; confers resistance to ampicillin, carbenicillin, and related antibiotics
   3640..3744    -  promoter       AmpR promoter: bla
   3839..3874    +  CDS            rop (fragment): Rop protein, which maintains plasmids at low copy number; rop
   3976..4024    +  misc_feature   bom (fragment): basis of mobility region from pBR322
   4025..4304    -  CDS            TcR (fragment): tetracycline efflux protein; tet; confers resistance to tetracycline
   4532..4550    +  promoter       SP6 promoter: promoter for bacteriophage SP6 RNA polymerase
   4569..4700    -  repeat_region  AAV2 ITR (fragment): inverted terminal repeat of adeno-associated virus serotype 2 inverted
   4756..5004    +  enhancer       CMV enhancer (fragment): human cytomegalovirus immediate early enhancer
   5006..5283    +  promoter       chicken β-actin promoter: No description available
   5284..5420    +  intron         hybrid intron (fragment): hybrid between chicken β-actin (CBA) and minute virus of mice (MMV) introns (Gray et al., 2011)
   5509..5639    +  intron         chimeric intron (fragment): chimera between introns from chicken β-actin and rabbit β-globin
   5637..5705    +  CDS            HBB (fragment): HBB_LEPEU - Experimental evidence at protein level: Swiss-Prot protein existence level 1. Involved in oxygen transport from the lung to the various peripheral tissues. From Lepus europaeus (European hare).
   5712..6431    +  CDS            EYFP: enhanced YFP mammalian codon-optimized
>Addgene plasmid #180389 | AAV.CBA.YFP.miR-E_shRps6ka2-2 | depositor full sequence | sequence record 350456 | Full Sequence
GGCCGCCTCGACTAGGGATAACAGGGTAATTGTTTGAATGAGGCTTCAGTACTTTACAGAATCGTTGCCT
GCACATCTTGGAAACACTTGCTGGGATTACTTCGACTTCTTAACCCAACAGAAGGCTCGAGAAGGTATAT
TGCTGTTGACAGTGAGCGATGAAACCAAGTAACATTCTGATAGTGAAGCCACAGATGTATCAGAATGTTA
CTTGGTTTCAGTGCCTACTGCCTCGGACTTCAAGGGGCTAGAATTCGAGCAATTATCTTGTTTACTAAAA
CTGAATACCTTGCTATCTCTTTGATACATTTTTACAAAGCTGAATTAAAATGGTATAAATTAAATCACTT
TTTTCAATTGACGCGTAAGCTTATCGATAATCAACCTCTGGATTACAAAATTTGTGAAAGATTGACTGGT
ATTCTTAACTATGTTGCTCCTTTTACGCTATGTGGATACGCTGCTTTAATGCCTTTGTATCATGCTATTG
CTTCCCGTATGGCTTTCATTTTCTCCTCCTTGTATAAATCCTGGTTGCTGTCTCTTTATGAGGAGTTGTG
GCCCGTTGTCAGGCAACGTGGCGTGGTGTGCACTGTGTTTGCTGACGCAACCCCCACTGGTTGGGGCATT
GCCACCACCTGTCAGCTCCTTTCCGGGACTTTCGCTTTCCCCCTCCCTATTGCCACGGCGGAACTCATCG
CCGCCTGCCTTGCCCGCTGCTGGACAGGGGCTCGGCTGTTGGGCACTGACAATTCCGTGGTGTTGTCGGG
GAAATCATCGTCCTTTCCTTGGCTGCTCGCCTGTGTTGCCACCTGGATTCTGCGCGGGACGTCCTTCTGC
TACGTCCCTTCGGCCCTCAATCCAGCGGACCTTCCTTCCCGCGGCCTGCTGCCGGCTCTGCGGCCTCTTC
CGCGTCTTCGCCTTCGCCCTCAGACGAGTCGGATCTCCCTTTGGGCCGCCTCCCCGCATCGATACCGTCG
ACTCGCTGATCAGCCTCGACTGTGCCTTCTAGTTGCCAGCCATCTGTTGTTTGCCCCTCCCCCGTGCCTT
CCTTGACCCTGGAAGGTGCCACTCCCACTGTCCTTTCCTAATAAAATGAGGAAATTGCATCGCATTGTCT
GAGTAGGTGTCATTCTATTCTGGGGGGTGGGGTGGGGCAGGACAGCAAGGGGGAGGATTGGGAAGACAAT
AGCAGGCATGCTGGGGATGCGGTGGGCTCTATGGCTTCTGAGGCGGAAAGAACCAGCTGGGGCTCGACTA
GAGCATGGCTACGTAGATAAGTAGCATGGCGGGTTAATCATTAACTACAAGGAACCCCTAGTGATGGAGT
TGGCCACTCCCTCTCTGCGCGCTCGCTCGCTCACTGAGGCCGGGCGACCAAAGGTCGCCCGACGCCCGGG
CTTTGCCCGGGCGGCCTCAGTGAGCGAGCGAGCGCGCAGAGCTTTTTGCAAAAGCCTAGGCCTCCAAAAA
AGCCTCCTCACTACTTCTGGAATAGCTCAGAGGCCGAGGCGGCCTCGGCCTCTGCATAAATAAAAAAAAT
TAGTCAGCCATGGGGCGGAGAATGGGCGGAACTGGGCGGAGTTAGGGGCGGGATGGGCGGAGTTAGGGGC
GGGACTATGGTTGCTGACTAATTGAGATGCATGCTTTGCATACTTCTGCCTGCTGGGGAGCCTGGGGACT
TTCCACACCTGGTTGCTGACTAATTGAGATGCATGCTTTGCATACTTCTGCCTGCTGGGGAGCCTGGGGA
CTTTCCACACCCTAACTGACACACATTCCACAGCTGCATTAATGAATCGGCCAACGCGCGGGGAGAGGCG
GTTTGCGTATTGGGCGCTCTTCCGCTTCCTCGCTCACTGACTCGCTGCGCTCGGTCGTTCGGCTGCGGCG
AGCGGTATCAGCTCACTCAAAGGCGGTAATACGGTTATCCACAGAATCAGGGGATAACGCAGGAAAGAAC
ATGTGAGCAAAAGGCCAGCAAAAGGCCAGGAACCGTAAAAAGGCCGCGTTGCTGGCGTTTTTCCATAGGC
TCCGCCCCCCTGACGAGCATCACAAAAATCGACGCTCAAGTCAGAGGTGGCGAAACCCGACAGGACTATA
AAGATACCAGGCGTTTCCCCCTGGAAGCTCCCTCGTGCGCTCTCCTGTTCCGACCCTGCCGCTTACCGGA
TACCTGTCCGCCTTTCTCCCTTCGGGAAGCGTGGCGCTTTCTCATAGCTCACGCTGTAGGTATCTCAGTT
CGGTGTAGGTCGTTCGCTCCAAGCTGGGCTGTGTGCACGAACCCCCCGTTCAGCCCGACCGCTGCGCCTT
ATCCGGTAACTATCGTCTTGAGTCCAACCCGGTAAGACACGACTTATCGCCACTGGCAGCAGCCACTGGT
AACAGGATTAGCAGAGCGAGGTATGTAGGCGGTGCTACAGAGTTCTTGAAGTGGTGGCCTAACTACGGCT
ACACTAGAAGAACAGTATTTGGTATCTGCGCTCTGCTGAAGCCAGTTACCTTCGGAAAAAGAGTTGGTAG
CTCTTGATCCGGCAAACAAACCACCGCTGGTAGCGGTGGTTTTTTTGTTTGCAAGCAGCAGATTACGCGC
AGAAAAAAAGGATCTCAAGAAGATCCTTTGATCTTTTCTACGGGGTCTGACGCTCAGTGGAACGAAAACT
CACGTTAAGGGATTTTGGTCATGAGATTATCAAAAAGGATCTTCACCTAGATCCTTTTAAATTAAAAATG
AAGTTTTAAATCAATCTAAAGTATATATGAGTAAACTTGGTCTGACAGTTACCAATGCTTAATCAGTGAG
GCACCTATCTCAGCGATCTGTCTATTTCGTTCATCCATAGTTGCCTGACTCCCCGTCGTGTAGATAACTA
CGATACGGGAGGGCTTACCATCTGGCCCCAGTGCTGCAATGATACCGCGAGACCCACGCTCACCGGCTCC
AGATTTATCAGCAATAAACCAGCCAGCCGGAAGGGCCGAGCGCAGAAGTGGTCCTGCAACTTTATCCGCC
TCCATCCAGTCTATTAATTGTTGCCGGGAAGCTAGAGTAAGTAGTTCGCCAGTTAATAGTTTGCGCAACG
TTGTTGCCATTGCTACAGGCATCGTGGTGTCACGCTCGTCGTTTGGTATGGCTTCATTCAGCTCCGGTTC
CCAACGATCAAGGCGAGTTACATGATCCCCCATGTTGTGCAAAAAAGCGGTTAGCTCCTTCGGTCCTCCG
ATCGTTGTCAGAAGTAAGTTGGCCGCAGTGTTATCACTCATGGTTATGGCAGCACTGCATAATTCTCTTA
CTGTCATGCCATCCGTAAGATGCTTTTCTGTGACTGGTGAGTACTCAACCAAGTCATTCTGAGAATAGTG
TATGCGGCGACCGAGTTGCTCTTGCCCGGCGTCAATACGGGATAATACCGCGCCACATAGCAGAACTTTA
AAAGTGCTCATCATTGGAAAACGTTCTTCGGGGCGAAAACTCTCAAGGATCTTACCGCTGTTGAGATCCA
GTTCGATGTAACCCACTCGTGCACCCAACTGATCTTCAGCATCTTTTACTTTCACCAGCGTTTCTGGGTG
AGCAAAAACAGGAAGGCAAAATGCCGCAAAAAAGGGAATAAGGGCGACACGGAAATGTTGAATACTCATA
CTCTTCCTTTTTCAATATTATTGAAGCATTTATCAGGGTTATTGTCTCATGAGCGGATACATATTTGAAT
GTATTTAGAAAAATAAACAAATAGGGGTTCCGCGCACATTTCCCCGAAAAGTGCCACCTGACGTCTAAGA
AACCATTATTATCATGACATTAACCTATAAAAATAGGCGTATCACGAGGCCCTTTCGTCTCGCGCGTTTC
GGTGATGACGGTGAAAACCTCTGACACATGCAGCTCCCGGAGACGGTCACAGCTTGTCTGTAAGCGGATG
CCGGGAGCAGACAAGCCCGTCAGGGCGCGTCAGCGGGTGTTGGCGGGTGTCGGGGCTGGCTTAACTATGC
GGCATCAGAGCAGATTGTACTGAGAGTGCACCATTCGACGCTCTCCCTTATGCGACTCCTGCATTAGGAA
GCAGCCCAGTAGTAGGTTGAGGCCGTTGAGCACCGCCGCCGCAAGGAATGGTGCATGCAAGGAGATGGCG
CCCAACAGTCCCCCGGCCACGGGGCCTGCCACCATACCCACGCCGAAACAAGCGCTCATGAGCCCGAAGT
GGCGAGCCCGATCTTCCCCATCGGTGATGTCGGCGATATAGGCGCCAGCAACCGCACCTGTGGCGCCGGT
GATGCCGGCCACGATGCGTCCGGCGTAGAGGATCTGGCTAGCGATGACCCTGCTGATTGGTTCGCTGACC
ATTTCCGGGTGCGGGACGGCGTTACCAGAAACTCAGAAGGTTCGTCCAACCAAACCGACTCTGACGGCAG
TTTACGAGAGAGATGATAGGGTCTGCTTCAGTAAGCCAGATGCTACACAATTAGGCTTGTACATATTGTC
GTTAGAACGCGGCTACAATTAATACATAACCTTATGTATCATACACATACGATTTAGGTGACACTATAGA
ATACACGGAATTAATTCTAGCTGCGCGCTCGCTCGCTCACTGAGGCCGCCCGGGCAAAGCCCGGGCGTCG
GGCGACCTTTGGTCGCCCGGCCTCAGTGAGCGAGCGAGCGCGCAGAGAGGGAGTGGCCAACTCCATCACT
AGGGGTTCCTTGTAGTTAATGATTAACCCGCCATGCTACTTATCTACGTAGCCATGCTCTAGGTACCATT
GACGTCAATAATGACGTATGTTCCCATAGTAACGCCAATAGGGACTTTCCATTGACGTCAATGGGTGGAC
TATTTACGGTAAACTGCCCACTTGGCAGTACATCAAGTGTATCATATGCCAAGTACGCCCCCTATTGACG
TCAATGACGGTAAATGGCCCGCCTGGCATTATGCCCAGTACATGACCTTATGGGACTTTCCTACTTGGCA
GTACATCTACGTATTAGTCATCGCTATTACCATGGTCGAGGTGAGCCCCACGTTCTGCTTCACTCTCCCC
ATCTCCCCCCCCTCCCCACCCCCAATTTTGTATTTATTTATTTTTTAATTATTTTGTGCAGCGATGGGGG
CGGGGGGGGGGGGGGGGCGCGCGCCAGGCGGGGCGGGGCGGGGCGAGGGGCGGGGCGGGGCGAGGCGGAG
AGGTGCGGCGGCAGCCAATCAGAGCGGCGCGCTCCGAAAGTTTCCTTTTATGGCGAGGCGGCGGCGGCGG
CGGCCCTATAAAAAGCGAAGCGCGCGGCGGGCGGGAGTCGCTGCGACGCTGCCTTCGCCCCGTGCCCCGC
TCCGCCGCCGCCTCGCGCCGCCCGCCCCGGCTCTGACTGACCGCGTTACTCCCACAGGTGAGCGGGCGGG
ACGGCCCTTCTCCTCCGGGCTGTAATTAGCGCTTGGTTTAATGACGGCTTGTTTCTTTTCTGTGGCTGCG
TGAAAGCCTTGAGGGGCTCCGGGAGGGCCCTTTGTGCGGGGGGAGCGGCTCGGGGCTGTCCGCGGGGGGA
CGGCTGCCTTCGGGGGGGACGGGGCAGGGCGGGGTTCGGCTTCTGGCGTGTGACCGGCGGCTCTAGAGCC
TCTGCTAACCATGTTCATGCCTTCTTCTTTTTCCTACAGCTCCTGGGCAACGTGCTGGTTATTGTGCTGT
CTCATCATTTTGGCAAAGAATTGGATCCACCGGTCGCCACCATGGTGAGCAAGGGCGAGGAGCTGTTCAC
CGGGGTGGTGCCCATCCTGGTCGAGCTGGACGGCGACGTAAACGGCCACAAGTTCAGCGTGTCCGGCGAG
GGCGAGGGCGATGCCACCTACGGCAAGCTGACCCTGAAGTTCATCTGCACCACCGGCAAGCTGCCCGTGC
CCTGGCCCACCCTCGTGACCACCTTCGGCTACGGCCTGCAGTGCTTCGCCCGCTACCCCGACCACATGAA
GCAGCACGACTTCTTCAAGTCCGCCATGCCCGAAGGCTACGTCCAGGAGCGCACCATCTTCTTCAAGGAC
GACGGCAACTACAAGACCCGCGCCGAGGTGAAGTTCGAGGGCGACACCCTGGTGAACCGCATCGAGCTGA
AGGGCATCGACTTCAAGGAGGACGGCAACATCCTGGGGCACAAGCTGGAGTACAACTACAACAGCCACAA
CGTCTATATCATGGCCGACAAGCAGAAGAACGGCATCAAGGTGAACTTCAAGATCCGCCACAACATCGAG
GACGGCAGCGTGCAGCTCGCCGACCACTACCAGCAGAACACCCCCATCGGCGACGGCCCCGTGCTGCTGC
CCGACAACCACTACCTGAGCTACCAGTCCGCCCTGAGCAAAGACCCCAACGAGAAGCGCGATCACATGGT
CCTGCTGGAGTTCGTGACCGCCGCCGGGATCACTCTCGGCATGGACGAGCTGTACAAGTAAAGC
