Features (pLannotate 1.2.2; 22 found; start..end, strand, type, name):
    225..351     +  ncRNA          3' miR-30a: sequence downstream of the 71-nt precursor of the human miR-30a microRNA (Zeng et al., 2002) miRNA
    379..967     +  misc_feature   WPRE: woodchuck hepatitis virus posttranscriptional regulatory element
   1000..1224    +  polyA_signal   bGH poly(A) signal: bovine growth hormone polyadenylation signal
   1228..1249    +  promoter       SV40 promoter (fragment): SV40 enhancer and early promoter
   1310..1401    +  repeat_region  AAV2 ITR (fragment): inverted terminal repeat of adeno-associated virus serotype 2 inverted
   1401..1430    -  repeat_region  AAV2 ITR (fragment): inverted terminal repeat of adeno-associated virus serotype 2 inverted
   1434..1763    -  promoter       SV40 promoter: SV40 enhancer and early promoter
   1770..1826    -  CDS            lacI (fragment): lac repressor; lacI; The lac repressor binds to the lac operator to inhibit transcription in E. coli. This inhibition can be relieved by adding lactose or isopropyl-β-D-thiogalactopyranoside (IPTG).
   2009..2597    -  rep_origin     ori: high-copy-number ColE1/pMB1/pBR322/pUC origin of replication
   2768..3628    -  CDS            AmpR: β-lactamase; bla; confers resistance to ampicillin, carbenicillin, and related antibiotics
   3629..3733    -  promoter       AmpR promoter: bla
   3828..3863    +  CDS            rop (fragment): Rop protein, which maintains plasmids at low copy number; rop
   3965..4013    +  misc_feature   bom (fragment): basis of mobility region from pBR322
   4014..4293    -  CDS            TcR (fragment): tetracycline efflux protein; tet; confers resistance to tetracycline
   4521..4539    +  promoter       SP6 promoter: promoter for bacteriophage SP6 RNA polymerase
   4558..4689    -  repeat_region  AAV2 ITR (fragment): inverted terminal repeat of adeno-associated virus serotype 2 inverted
   4745..4993    +  enhancer       CMV enhancer (fragment): human cytomegalovirus immediate early enhancer
   4995..5272    +  promoter       chicken β-actin promoter: No description available
   5273..5408    +  intron         hybrid intron (fragment): hybrid between chicken β-actin (CBA) and minute virus of mice (MMV) introns (Gray et al., 2011)
   5497..5627    +  intron         chimeric intron (fragment): chimera between introns from chicken β-actin and rabbit β-globin
   5625..5693    +  CDS            HBB (fragment): HBB_LEPEU - Experimental evidence at protein level: Swiss-Prot protein existence level 1. Involved in oxygen transport from the lung to the various peripheral tissues. From Lepus europaeus (European hare).
   5700..6419    +  CDS            EYFP: enhanced YFP mammalian codon-optimized
>Addgene plasmid #180389 | AAV.CBA.YFP.miR-E_shRps6ka2-2 | addgene full sequence | sequence record 354142 | Addgene NGS Result
GGCCGCCTCGACTAGGGATAACAGGGTAATTGTTTGAATGAGGCTTCAGTACTTTACAGAATCGTTGCCT
GCACATCTTGGAAACACTTGCTGGGATTACTTCGACTTCTTAACCCAACAGAAGGCTCGAGAAGGTATAT
TGCTGTTGACAGTGAGCGATGAAACCAAGTAACATTCTGATAGTGAAGCCACAGATGTATCAGAATGTTA
CTTGGTTTCAGTGCCTACTGCCTCGGACTTCAAGGGGCTAGAATTCGAGCAATTATCTTGTTTACTAAAA
CTGAATACCTTGCTATCTCTTTGATACATTTTTACAAAGCTGAATTAAAATGGTATAAATTAAATCACTT
TTTTCAATTGACGCGTAAGCTTATCGATAATCAACCTCTGGATTACAAAATTTGTGAAAGATTGACTGGT
ATTCTTAACTATGTTGCTCCTTTTACGCTATGTGGATACGCTGCTTTAATGCCTTTGTATCATGCTATTG
CTTCCCGTATGGCTTTCATTTTCTCCTCCTTGTATAAATCCTGGTTGCTGTCTCTTTATGAGGAGTTGTG
GCCCGTTGTCAGGCAACGTGGCGTGGTGTGCACTGTGTTTGCTGACGCAACCCCCACTGGTTGGGGCATT
GCCACCACCTGTCAGCTCCTTTCCGGGACTTTCGCTTTCCCCCTCCCTATTGCCACGGCGGAACTCATCG
CCGCCTGCCTTGCCCGCTGCTGGACAGGGGCTCGGCTGTTGGGCACTGACAATTCCGTGGTGTTGTCGGG
GAAATCATCGTCCTTTCCTTGGCTGCTCGCCTGTGTTGCCACCTGGATTCTGCGCGGGACGTCCTTCTGC
TACGTCCCTTCGGCCCTCAATCCAGCGGACCTTCCTTCCCGCGGCCTGCTGCCGGCTCTGCGGCCTCTTC
CGCGTCTTCGCCTTCGCCCTCAGACGAGTCGGATCTCCCTTTGGGCCGCCTCCCCGCATCGATACCGTCG
ACTCGCTGATCAGCCTCGACTGTGCCTTCTAGTTGCCAGCCATCTGTTGTTTGCCCCTCCCCCGTGCCTT
CCTTGACCCTGGAAGGTGCCACTCCCACTGTCCTTTCCTAATAAAATGAGGAAATTGCATCGCATTGTCT
GAGTAGGTGTCATTCTATTCTGGGGGGTGGGGTGGGGCAGGACAGCAAGGGGGAGGATTGGGAAGACAAT
AGCAGGCATGCTGGGGATGCGGTGGGCTCTATGGCTTCTGAGGCGGAAAGAACCAGCTGGGGCTCGACTA
GAGCATGGCTACGTAGATAAGTAGCATGGCGGGTTAATCATTAACTACAAGGAACCCCTAGTGATGGAGT
TGGCCACTCCCTCTCTGCGCGCTCGCTCGCTCACTGAGGCCGGGCGACCAAAGGTCGCCCGACGCCCGGG
CGGCCTCAGTGAGCGAGCGAGCGCGCAGAGCTTTTTGCAAAAGCCTAGGCCTCCAAAAAAGCCTCCTCAC
TACTTCTGGAATAGCTCAGAGGCCGAAGCGGCCTCGGCCTCTGCATAAATAAAAAAAATTAGTCAGCCAT
GGGGCGGAGAATGGGCGGAACTGGGCGGAGTTAGGGGCGGGATGGGCGGAGTTAGGGGCGGGACTATGGT
TGCTGACTAATTGAGATGCATGCTTTGCATACTTCTGCCTGCTGGGGAGCCTGGGGACTTTCCACACCTG
GTTGCTGACTAATTGAGATGCATGCTTTGCATACTTCTGCCTGCTGGGGAGCCTGGGGACTTTCCACACC
CTAACTGACACACATTCCACAGCTGCATTAATGAATCGGCCAACGCGCGGGGAGAGGCGGTTTGCGTATT
GGGCGCTCTTCCGCTTCCTCGCTCACTGACTCGCTGCGCTCGGTCGTTCGGCTGCGGCGAGCGGTATCAG
CTCACTCAAAGGCGGTAATACGGTTATCCACAGAATCAGGGGATAACGCAGGAAAGAACATGTGAGCAAA
AGGCCAGCAAAAGGCCAGGAACCGTAAAAAGGCCGCGTTGCTGGCGTTTTTCCATAGGCTCCGCCCCCCT
GACGAGCATCACAAAAATCGACGCTCAAGTCAGAGGTGGCGAAACCCGACAGGACTATAAAGATACCAGG
CGTTTCCCCCTGGAAGCTCCCTCGTGCGCTCTCCTGTTCCGACCCTGCCGCTTACCGGATACCTGTCCGC
CTTTCTCCCTTCGGGAAGCGTGGCGCTTTCTCATAGCTCACGCTGTAGGTATCTCAGTTCGGTGTAGGTC
GTTCGCTCCAAGCTGGGCTGTGTGCACGAACCCCCCGTTCAGCCCGACCGCTGCGCCTTATCCGGTAACT
ATCGTCTTGAGTCCAACCCGGTAAGACACGACTTATCGCCACTGGCAGCAGCCACTGGTAACAGGATTAG
CAGAGCGAGGTATGTAGGCGGTGCTACAGAGTTCTTGAAGTGGTGGCCTAACTACGGCTACACTAGAAGA
ACAGTATTTGGTATCTGCGCTCTGCTGAAGCCAGTTACCTTCGGAAAAAGAGTTGGTAGCTCTTGATCCG
GCAAACAAACCACCGCTGGTAGCGGTGGTTTTTTTGTTTGCAAGCAGCAGATTACGCGCAGAAAAAAAGG
ATCTCAAGAAGATCCTTTGATCTTTTCTACGGGGTCTGACGCTCAGTGGAACGAAAACTCACGTTAAGGG
ATTTTGGTCATGAGATTATCAAAAAGGATCTTCACCTAGATCCTTTTAAATTAAAAATGAAGTTTTAAAT
CAATCTAAAGTATATATGAGTAAACTTGGTCTGACAGTTACCAATGCTTAATCAGTGAGGCACCTATCTC
AGCGATCTGTCTATTTCGTTCATCCATAGTTGCCTGACTCCCCGTCGTGTAGATAACTACGATACGGGAG
GGCTTACCATCTGGCCCCAGTGCTGCAATGATACCGCGAGACCCACGCTCACCGGCTCCAGATTTATCAG
CAATAAACCAGCCAGCCGGAAGGGCCGAGCGCAGAAGTGGTCCTGCAACTTTATCCGCCTCCATCCAGTC
TATTAATTGTTGCCGGGAAGCTAGAGTAAGTAGTTCGCCAGTTAATAGTTTGCGCAACGTTGTTGCCATT
GCTACAGGCATCGTGGTGTCACGCTCGTCGTTTGGTATGGCTTCATTCAGCTCCGGTTCCCAACGATCAA
GGCGAGTTACATGATCCCCCATGTTGTGCAAAAAAGCGGTTAGCTCCTTCGGTCCTCCGATCGTTGTCAG
AAGTAAGTTGGCCGCAGTGTTATCACTCATGGTTATGGCAGCACTGCATAATTCTCTTACTGTCATGCCA
TCCGTAAGATGCTTTTCTGTGACTGGTGAGTACTCAACCAAGTCATTCTGAGAATAGTGTATGCGGCGAC
CGAGTTGCTCTTGCCCGGCGTCAATACGGGATAATACCGCGCCACATAGCAGAACTTTAAAAGTGCTCAT
CATTGGAAAACGTTCTTCGGGGCGAAAACTCTCAAGGATCTTACCGCTGTTGAGATCCAGTTCGATGTAA
CCCACTCGTGCACCCAACTGATCTTCAGCATCTTTTACTTTCACCAGCGTTTCTGGGTGAGCAAAAACAG
GAAGGCAAAATGCCGCAAAAAAGGGAATAAGGGCGACACGGAAATGTTGAATACTCATACTCTTCCTTTT
TCAATATTATTGAAGCATTTATCAGGGTTATTGTCTCATGAGCGGATACATATTTGAATGTATTTAGAAA
AATAAACAAATAGGGGTTCCGCGCACATTTCCCCGAAAAGTGCCACCTGACGTCTAAGAAACCATTATTA
TCATGACATTAACCTATAAAAATAGGCGTATCACGAGGCCCTTTCGTCTCGCGCGTTTCGGTGATGACGG
TGAAAACCTCTGACACATGCAGCTCCCGGAGACGGTCACAGCTTGTCTGTAAGCGGATGCCGGGAGCAGA
CAAGCCCGTCAGGGCGCGTCAGCGGGTGTTGGCGGGTGTCGGGGCTGGCTTAACTATGCGGCATCAGAGC
AGATTGTACTGAGAGTGCACCATTCGACGCTCTCCCTTATGCGACTCCTGCATTAGGAAGCAGCCCAGTA
GTAGGTTGAGGCCGTTGAGCACCGCCGCCGCAAGGAATGGTGCATGCAAGGAGATGGCGCCCAACAGTCC
CCCGGCCACGGGGCCTGCCACCATACCCACGCCGAAACAAGCGCTCATGAGCCCGAAGTGGCGAGCCCGA
TCTTCCCCATCGGTGATGTCGGCGATATAGGCGCCAGCAACCGCACCTGTGGCGCCGGTGATGCCGGCCA
CGATGCGTCCGGCGTAGAGGATCTGGCTAGCGATGACCCTGCTGATTGGTTCGCTGACCATTTCCGGGTG
CGGGACGGCGTTACCAGAAACTCAGAAGGTTCGTCCAACCAAACCGACTCTGACGGCAGTTTACGAGAGA
GATGATAGGGTCTGCTTCAGTAAGCCAGATGCTACACAATTAGGCTTGTACATATTGTCGTTAGAACGCG
GCTACAATTAATACATAACCTTATGTATCATACACATACGATTTAGGTGACACTATAGAATACACGGAAT
TAATTCTAGCTGCGCGCTCGCTCGCTCACTGAGGCCGCCCGGGCAAAGCCCGGGCGTCGGGCGACCTTTG
GTCGCCCGGCCTCAGTGAGCGAGCGAGCGCGCAGAGAGGGAGTGGCCAACTCCATCACTAGGGGTTCCTT
GTAGTTAATGATTAACCCGCCATGCTACTTATCTACGTAGCCATGCTCTAGGTACCATTGACGTCAATAA
TGACGTATGTTCCCATAGTAACGCCAATAGGGACTTTCCATTGACGTCAATGGGTGGAGTATTTACGGTA
AACTGCCCACTTGGCAGTACATCAAGTGTATCATATGCCAAGTACGCCCCCTATTGACGTCAATGACGGT
AAATGGCCCGCCTGGCATTATGCCCAGTACATGACCTTATGGGACTTTCCTACTTGGCAGTACATCTACG
TATTAGTCATCGCTATTACCATGGTCGAGGTGAGCCCCACGTTCTGCTTCACTCTCCCCATCTCCCCCCC
CTCCCCACCCCCAATTTTGTATTTATTTATTTTTTAATTATTTTGTGCAGCGATGGGGGCGGGGGGGGGG
GGGGGGCGCGCGCCRGGGGGGGGGGGGSGGGGSGRGGGGSGGGGSGGGGSGAGGCGGAGAGGTGCGGCGG
CAGCCAATCAGAGCGGCGCGCTCCGAAAGTTTCCTTTTATGGCGAGGCGGCGGCGGCGGCGGCCCTATAA
AAAGCGAAGCGCGCGGCGGGCGGGAGTCGCTGCGCGCTGCCTTCGCCCCGTGCCCCGCTCCGCCGCCGCC
TCGCGCCGCCCGCCCCGGCTCTGACTGACCGCGTTACTCCCACAGGTGAGCGGGCGGGACGGCCCTTCTC
CTCCGGGCTGTAATTAGCGCTTGGTTTAATGACGGCTTGTTTCTTTTCTGTGGCTGCGTGAAAGCCTTGA
GGGGCTCCGGGAGGGCCCTTTGTGCGGGGGGAGCGGCTCGGGGCTGTCCGCGGGGGGACGGCTGCCTTCG
GGGGGGACGGGGCAGGGCGGGGTTCGGCTTCTGGCGTGTGACCGGCGGCTCTAGAGCCTCTGCTAACCAT
GTTCATGCCTTCTTCTTTTTCCTACAGCTCCTGGGCAACGTGCTGGTTATTGTGCTGTCTCATCATTTTG
GCAAAGAATTGGATCCACCGGTCGCCACCATGGTGAGCAAGGGCGAGGAGCTGTTCACCGGGGTGGTGCC
CATCCTGGTCGAGCTGGACGGCGACGTAAACGGCCACAAGTTCAGCGTGTCCGGCGAGGGCGAGGGCGAT
GCCACCTACGGCAAGCTGACCCTGAAGTTCATCTGCACCACCGGCAAGCTGCCCGTGCCCTGGCCCACCC
TCGTGACCACCTTCGGCTACGGCCTGCAGTGCTTCGCCCGCTACCCCGACCACATGAAGCAGCACGACTT
CTTCAAGTCCGCCATGCCCGAAGGCTACGTCCAGGAGCGCACCATCTTCTTCAAGGACGACGGCAACTAC
AAGACCCGCGCCGAGGTGAAGTTCGAGGGCGACACCCTGGTGAACCGCATCGAGCTGAAGGGCATCGACT
TCAAGGAGGACGGCAACATCCTGGGGCACAAGCTGGAGTACAACTACAACAGCCACAACGTCTATATCAT
GGCCGACAAGCAGAAGAACGGCATCAAGGTGAACTTCAAGATCCGCCACAACATCGAGGACGGCAGCGTG
CAGCTCGCCGACCACTACCAGCAGAACACCCCCATCGGCGACGGCCCCGTGCTGCTGCCCGACAACCACT
ACCTGAGCTACCAGTCCGCCCTGAGCAAAGACCCCAACGAGAAGCGCGATCACATGGTCCTGCTGGAGTT
CGTGACCGCCGCCGGGATCACTCTCGGCATGGACGAGCTGTACAAGTAAAGC
