>Addgene plasmid #180389 | AAV.CBA.YFP.miR-E_shRps6ka2-2 | depositor partial sequence | sequence record 350457 | shRps6ka2-2 stem-sense-loop-antisense-stem
TGCTGTTGACAGTGAGCGATGAAACCAAGTAACATTCTGATAGTGAAGCCACAGATGTATCAGAATGTTA
CTTGGTTTCAGTGCCTACTGCCTCGGA
